Addgene plasmid #50912: pcDNA3.1 Flag YFP hNKCC1 P676C I730C N-terminal deletion C-terminus replaced NBCe C-terminus (NT94)
Purpose: Expresses human NKCC1 with truncation of N-terminus, mutations at P676C I730C and C-terminus replaced with that of NBCe. Contains an N-terminal 3xFLAG-YFP tag for expression in mammalian cells
Depositing lab: Biff Forbush. Depositing organization: Yale University. Publication: Molecular Motions Involved in Na-K-Cl Cotransporter-mediated Ion Transport and Transporter Activation Revealed by Internal Crosslinking between Transmembrane Domains 10 and 11/12. Monette MY, Somasekharan S, Forbush B. J Biol Chem. 2014 Jan 22. 10.1074/jbc.M113.542258 PubMed 24451383.
Backbone
  Vector backbone: pcDNA 3.1 neo
  Backbone manufacturer: Life Technologies
  Backbone size w/o insert (bp): 5316
  Vector type: Mammalian Expression
  Selectable markers: Neomycin (select with G418)
Growth in bacteria
  Bacterial resistance: Ampicillin, 100 μg/mL
  Growth temperature: 37°C
  Growth strain: DH5alpha
  Copy number: High Copy
Gene/Insert
  Gene/Insert name: human NKCC1 (synthetic) (alt names: Slc12A2 (synthetic); Na-K-Cl cotransporter)
  Species: H. sapiens (human), Synthetic
  Insert size (bp): 2718
  Mutation: P676C and I730C; N-term deletion of aa13-222; C-term replaced with NBCe C-term (containing K969E, K975Q, K977Q, K978D & K980E mutations when compared to NP_003750.1) starting at S761 in hNKCC1 in NT17.
  Entrez Gene: SLC12A2 (a.k.a. BSC, BSC-2, BSC2, CCC1, KILQS, NKCC1, PPP1R141)
  Promoter: CMV
  Tag / fusion protein: 3x Flag (N terminal on insert); YFP (N terminal on insert)
  Cloning method: Restriction Enzyme; 5′ cloning site NheI (not destroyed); 3′ cloning site PmeI (not destroyed)
  Sequencing primers: 5′ CMV-F; 3′ BGH-rev
Terms and licenses: Academic/Nonprofit Terms; Industry Terms: Not Available to Industry
Depositor comments: Plasmid constructed from pcDNA3.1 Flag YFP hNKCC1 WT (NT17). See Addgene plasmid# 49085 (http://www.addgene.org/49085/) for plasmid map of wild-type construct.
How to cite: pcDNA3.1 Flag YFP hNKCC1 P676C I730C N-terminal deletion C-terminus replaced NBCe C-terminus (NT94) was a gift from Biff Forbush (Addgene plasmid # 50912 ; http://n2t.net/addgene:50912 ; RRID:Addgene_50912)
