[The description below was written by a language model from this plasmid's Addgene catalogue record and pLannotate feature annotations shown in this document.]
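Description:
pcDNA3.1 Flag YFP hNKCC1 P676C I730C N-terminal deletion C-terminus replaced NBCe C-terminus (NT94) is a mammalian expression plasmid built on the pcDNA3.1 neo backbone. It is propagated in E. coli through a high-copy ColE1/pUC-type origin with ampicillin resistance (AmpR), and also carries an f1 origin. For selection in mammalian cells, an SV40 early promoter drives the neomycin phosphotransferase gene followed by an SV40 polyadenylation signal, allowing G418 selection of stable transfectants. The short ble, lacI, bom and HIV-1 LTR fragments in the automated annotation look like backbone remnants or chance matches rather than functional parts.

The expression cassette uses the CMV enhancer and immediate-early promoter, with a T7 promoter just upstream of the coding region and a bGH polyadenylation signal downstream. The open reading frame begins with a 3xFLAG epitope and a yellow fluorescent protein (annotated as mCitrine), fused to the N-terminus of a synthetic human NKCC1 (SLC12A2), the Na-K-Cl cotransporter. The tags allow immunodetection and visualization of the transporter. This variant, derived from the wild-type NT17 construct, lacks residues 13–222 of the N-terminal region and carries the cysteine substitutions P676C and I730C. From S761 onward, its C-terminus is replaced by the C-terminal segment of the sodium-bicarbonate cotransporter NBCe (SLC4A4), which itself carries several lysine-to-acidic or glutamine substitutions. The feature table agrees, showing an SLC12A2 fragment directly followed by an SLC4A4 fragment. The associated study used internal crosslinking between transmembrane domains 10 and 11/12 to probe the motions involved in ion transport and transporter activation. The paired cysteines presumably serve that purpose, here in a transporter stripped of its native termini.
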