Features (pLannotate 1.2.2; 23 found; start..end, strand, type, name):
     31..96      +  CDS            3xFLAG: three tandem FLAG® epitope tags, followed by an enterokinase cleavage site
    109..822     +  CDS            mCitrine: mCitrine is a basic (constitutively fluorescent) yellow fluorescent protein published in 2001, derived from Aequorea victoria.
    862..2484    +  CDS            SLC12A2 (fragment): S12A2_HUMAN - Also known as NKCC1. Experimental evidence at protein level: Swiss-Prot protein existence level 1. Cation-chloride cotransporter which mediates the electroneutral transport of chloride, potassium and/or sodium ions across the membrane. Plays a vital role in the regulation of ionic balance and cell volume. From Homo sapiens (Human).
   2485..2703    +  CDS            SLC4A4 (fragment): S4A4_HUMAN - Also known as NBC, NBC1, NBCE1. Experimental evidence at protein level: Swiss-Prot protein existence level 1. [Isoform 2]: May have a higher activity than isoform 1. From Homo sapiens (Human).
   2740..2964    +  polyA_signal   bGH poly(A) signal: bovine growth hormone polyadenylation signal
   2968..2989    +  promoter       SV40 promoter (fragment): SV40 enhancer and early promoter
   3010..3438    +  rep_origin     f1 ori (sequence partly withheld): f1 bacteriophage origin of replication; arrow indicates direction of (+) strand synthesis
   3452..3781    +  promoter       SV40 promoter: SV40 enhancer and early promoter
   3848..4639    +  CDS            neo: KKA2_KLEPN - Also known as kan, nptII. Experimental evidence at protein level: Swiss-Prot protein existence level 1. Resistance to kanamycin, neomycin, paromomycin, ribostamycin, butirosin and gentamicin B. From Klebsiella pneumoniae.
   4663..4821    +  CDS            ble (fragment): BLE_KLEPN - Experimental evidence at protein level: Swiss-Prot protein existence level 1. Binding protein with a strong affinity to the bleomycin family of antibiotics. Binds to CL990; an antimitotic-antibiotic compound. From Klebsiella pneumoniae.
   4816..4937    +  polyA_signal   SV40 poly(A) signal: SV40 polyadenylation signal
   5010..5026    -  protein_bind   lac operator: The lac repressor binds to the lac operator to inhibit transcription in E. coli. This inhibition can be relieved by adding lactose or isopropyl-β-D-thiogalactopyranoside (IPTG). lac repressor encoded by lacI
   5034..5064    -  promoter       lac promoter: promoter for the E. coli lac operon
   5079..5100    -  protein_bind   CAP binding site: CAP binding activates transcription in the presence of cAMP. E. coli catabolite activator protein
   5113..5205    -  CDS            lacI (fragment): lac repressor; lacI; The lac repressor binds to the lac operator to inhibit transcription in E. coli. This inhibition can be relieved by adding lactose or isopropyl-β-D-thiogalactopyranoside (IPTG).
   5388..5973    -  rep_origin     ori: high-copy-number ColE1/pMB1/pBR322/pUC origin of replication
   6144..7004    -  CDS            AmpR: β-lactamase; bla; confers resistance to ampicillin, carbenicillin, and related antibiotics
   7005..7109    -  promoter       AmpR promoter: bla
   7168..7220    -  misc_feature   bom (fragment): basis of mobility region from pBR322
   7375..7754    +  enhancer       CMV enhancer: human cytomegalovirus immediate early enhancer
   7755..7958    +  promoter       CMV promoter: human cytomegalovirus (CMV) immediate early promoter
   7954..7987    +  LTR            5' LTR (truncated) (fragment): truncated 5' long terminal repeat (LTR) from HIV-1
   8003..8021    +  promoter       T7 promoter: promoter for bacteriophage T7 RNA polymerase
>Addgene plasmid #50912 | pcDNA3.1 Flag YFP hNKCC1 P676C I730C N-terminal deletion C-terminus replaced NBCe C-terminus (NT94) | depositor full sequence | sequence record 76385 | Full Sequence
GCTAGCCCGGGCACGGCCGCCACCATGGGAGACTACAAAGACCATGACGGTGATTATAAAGATCACGACA
TCGACTACAAGGATGACGATGACAAGGGTGACCCTACCGTCAGCAAGGGCGAGGAGCTGTTCACCGGGGT
GGTGCCCATCCTGGTCGAGCTGGACGGCGACGTAAACGGCCACAAGTTCAGCGTGTCCGGCGAGGGCGAG
GGCGATGCCACCTACGGCAAGCTGACCCTGAAGTTCATCTGCACCACCGGCAAGCTGCCCGTGCCCTGGC
CCACCCTCGTGACCACCTTCGGCTACGGCCTGATGTGCTTCGCCCGCTACCCCGACCACATGAAGCAGCA
CGACTTCTTCAAGTCCGCCATGCCCGAAGGCTACGTCCAGGAGCGCACCATCTTCTTCAAGGACGACGGC
AACTACAAGACCCGCGCCGAGGTGAAGTTCGAGGGCGACACCCTGGTGAACCGCATCGAGCTGAAGGGCA
TCGACTTCAAGGAGGACGGCAACATCCTAGGGCACAAGCTGGAGTACAACTACAACAGCCACAACGTTTA
TATCATGGCCGACAAGCAGAAGAACGGCATCAAGGTGAACTTCAAGATCCGCCACAACATCGAGGACGGC
AGCGTGCAGCTCGCCGACCACTACCAGCAGAACACCCCCATCGGCGACGGCCCCGTGCTGCTGCCCGACA
ACCACTACCTGAGCTACCAGTCCAAACTGAGCAAAGACCCCAACGAGAAGCGCGATCACATGGTCCTGCT
GGAGTTCGTGACCGCCGCCGGGATCACTCTCGGCATGGACGAGCTCTACAAGGGTGACCTGGAGCCGAGG
CCCACGGCTCCTAGCTCCGGCGCGCGCGCCAGGATCGACCACTACCGGCACACAGCCGCGCAGCTCGGCG
AGAAGCTGCTCCGGCCTAGCCTGGCCGAGCTGCATGACGAGCTGGAAAAGGAACCTTTTGAGGATGGCTT
TGCAAATGGGGAAGAAAGCACTCCAACACGTGATGCTGTGGTCACGTACACGGCCGAAAGTAAAGGAGTC
GTGAAGTTTGGCTGGATCAAGGGTGTACTAGTACGTTGTATGTTAAACATTTGGGGTGTGATGCTTTTCA
TTCGTCTCTCATGGATTGTGGGACAAGCTGGAATTGGTCTATCAGTCCTTGTAATAATGATGGCTACTGT
TGTGACAACTATCACAGGATTGTCCACTAGCGCCATCGCAACTAATGGATTTGTAAGGGGAGGCGGCGCA
TATTATTTAATATCTAGAAGTCTAGGGCCTGAATTTGGTGGTGCCATTGGTCTAATCTTCGCCTTTGCCA
ACGCTGTTGCTGTTGCTATGTATGTGGTTGGATTTGCAGAAACCGTGGTGGAGTTGCTGAAAGAACATTC
CATTCTTATGATAGATGAAATCAATGACATCCGGATTATTGGAGCCATTACAGTCGTGATTCTTTTAGGT
ATCTCAGTAGCCGGTATGGAGTGGGAAGCAAAAGCTCAGATTGTTCTTTTGGTGATCCTACTTCTTGCTA
TTGGTGATTTCGTCATAGGAACATTTATCCCACTCGAGAGCAAGAAGCCAAAAGGGTTTTTTGGCTATAA
ATCTGAAATCTTTAATGAGAACTTTGGCCCCGATTTTCGAGAAGAAGAAACTTTCTTTTCTGTATTTGCC
ATCTTTTTTCCTGCTGCAACTGGAATTCTGGCTGGCGCAAATATCTCAGGTGATCTTGCAGATCCTCAGT
CAGCCATACCCAAAGGAACACTCCTAGCCATTTTAATTACTACATTGGTTTATGTAGGAATTGCCGTGTC
TGTAGGTTCTTGTGTCGTACGCGATGCCACTGGTAATGTTAATGACACTATCGTAACAGAGCTAACAAAC
TGTACTAGCGCAGCCTGCAAATTAAACTTTGATTTTTCATCTTGTGAATCCAGTCCTTGTAGCTACGGCC
TAATGAACAACTTTCAGGTAATGAGTATGGTGTCAGGATTTACACCACTAATTTCCGCGGGCATATTCTC
TGCCACTCTTTCTAGCGCATTAGCATCCCTAGTGAGTGCTCCCAAGATATTTCAGGCCCTATGTAAAGAC
AACATCTACCCCGCTTTCCAGATGTTTGCTAAAGGTTATGGGAAAAATAATGAGCCATTACGTGGCTACA
TCTTAACATTCTTAATTGCACTTGGATTCATCTTAATTGCCGAACTGAATGTTATTGCATGTATTATCTC
AAACTTCTTCCTTGCCAGCTATGCCCTCATCAATTTTTCAGTATTCCATGCTTCACTGGCCAAAAGCCCA
GGATGGCGACCGGCATTTAAATACTACAATATGTGGATCTCACTTCTTGGAGCAATTCTTTGTTGCATAG
TAATGTTCGTCTGTAACTGGTGGGCTGCTTTGCTAACCTACGTGATAGTCCTTGGTCTCTATATTTATGT
TACCTACAAAAAACCCGATGTGAATTGGGGATCCCCCGAGAAGGACAAGAAAGAGAAGGAGGACGAGAAG
CAGAAGCAGGATAAGGAAGGCTCCCTGGACTCCGACAACGACGACTCCGACTGCCCCTACTCCGAGAAGG
TGCCCTCCATCAAGATCCCTATGGACATCATGGAGCAGCAGCCCTTCCTGTCCGACTCCAAGCCCTCCGA
CCGCGAGAGGTCCCCTACCTTCCTGGAGCGCCACACCTCCTGCTAATTAATTAAGTTTAAACCCGCTGAT
CAGCCTCGACTGTGCCTTCTAGTTGCCAGCCATCTGTTGTTTGCCCCTCCCCCGTGCCTTCCTTGACCCT
GGAAGGTGCCACTCCCACTGTCCTTTCCTAATAAAATGAGGAAATTGCATCGCATTGTCTGAGTAGGTGT
CATTCTATTCTGGGGGGTGGGGTGGGGCAGGACAGCAAGGGGGAGGATTGGGAAGACAATAGCAGGCATG
CTGGGGATGCGGTGGGCTCTATGGCTTCTGAGGCGGAAAGAACCAGCTGGGGCTCTAGGGGGTATCCCC
[124 nt withheld, positions 3010-3133]
C
[91 nt withheld, positions 3135-3225]
A
[49 nt withheld, positions 3227-3275]
CCTTTGACGTTGGAGTCCACGTTCTTT
[37 nt withheld, positions 3303-3339]
ACCCTATCTCGGTCTATTCTTTTGATTTATAAGGGATTTTGCCGATTTCGGCCTATTGGTTAAAAAATGA
GCTGATTTAACAAAAATTTAACGCGAATTAATTCTGTGGAATGTGTGTCAGTTAGGGTGTGGAAAGTCCC
CAGGCTCCCCAGCAGGCAGAAGTATGCAAAGCATGCATCTCAATTAGTCAGCAACCAGGTGTGGAAAGTC
CCCAGGCTCCCCAGCAGGCAGAAGTATGCAAAGCATGCATCTCAATTAGTCAGCAACCATAGTCCCGCCC
CTAACTCCGCCCATCCCGCCCCTAACTCCGCCCAGTTCCGCCCATTCTCCGCCCCATGGCTGACTAATTT
TTTTTATTTATGCAGAGGCCGAGGCCGCCTCTGCCTCTGAGCTATTCCAGAAGTAGTGAGGAGGCTTTTT
TGGAGGCCTAGGCTTTTGCAAAAAGCTCCCGGGAGCTTGTATATCCATTTTCGGATCTGATCAAGAGACA
GGATGAGGATCGTTTCGCATGATTGAACAAGATGGATTGCACGCAGGTTCTCCGGCCGCTTGGGTGGAGA
GGCTATTCGGCTATGACTGGGCACAACAGACAATCGGCTGCTCTGATGCCGCCGTGTTCCGGCTGTCAGC
GCAGGGGCGCCCGGTTCTTTTTGTCAAGACCGACCTGTCCGGTGCCCTGAATGAACTGCAGGACGAGGCA
GCGCGGCTATCGTGGCTGGCCACGACGGGCGTTCCTTGCGCAGCTGTGCTCGACGTTGTCACTGAAGCGG
GAAGGGACTGGCTGCTATTGGGCGAAGTGCCGGGGCAGGATCTCCTGTCATCTCACCTTGCTCCTGCCGA
GAAAGTATCCATCATGGCTGATGCAATGCGGCGGCTGCATACGCTTGATCCGGCTACCTGCCCATTCGAC
CACCAAGCGAAACATCGCATCGAGCGAGCACGTACTCGGATGGAAGCCGGTCTTGTCGATCAGGATGATC
TGGACGAAGAGCATCAGGGGCTCGCGCCAGCCGAACTGTTCGCCAGGCTCAAGGCGCGCATGCCCGACGG
CGAGGATCTCGTCGTGACCCATGGCGATGCCTGCTTGCCGAATATCATGGTGGAAAATGGCCGCTTTTCT
GGATTCATCGACTGTGGCCGGCTGGGTGTGGCGGACCGCTATCAGGACATAGCGTTGGCTACCCGTGATA
TTGCTGAAGAGCTTGGCGGCGAATGGGCTGACCGCTTCCTCGTGCTTTACGGTATCGCCGCTCCCGATTC
GCAGCGCATCGCCTTCTATCGCCTTCTTGACGAGTTCTTCTGAGCGGGACTCTGGGGTTCGAAATGACCG
ACCAAGCGACGCCCAACCTGCCATCACGAGATTTCGATTCCACCGCCGCCTTCTATGAAAGGTTGGGCTT
CGGAATCGTTTTCCGGGACGCCGGCTGGATGATCCTCCAGCGCGGGGATCTCATGCTGGAGTTCTTCGCC
CACCCCAACTTGTTTATTGCAGCTTATAATGGTTACAAATAAAGCAATAGCATCACAAATTTCACAAATA
AAGCATTTTTTTCACTGCATTCTAGTTGTGGTTTGTCCAAACTCATCAATGTATCTTATCATGTCTGTAT
ACCGTCGACCTCTAGCTAGAGCTTGGCGTAATCATGGTCATAGCTGTTTCCTGTGTGAAATTGTTATCCG
CTCACAATTCCACACAACATACGAGCCGGAAGCATAAAGTGTAAAGCCTGGGGTGCCTAATGAGTGAGCT
AACTCACATTAATTGCGTTGCGCTCACTGCCCGCTTTCCAGTCGGGAAACCTGTCGTGCCAGCTGCATTA
ATGAATCGGCCAACGCGCGGGGAGAGGCGGTTTGCGTATTGGGCGCTCTTCCGCTTCCTCGCTCACTGAC
TCGCTGCGCTCGGTCGTTCGGCTGCGGCGAGCGGTATCAGCTCACTCAAAGGCGGTAATACGGTTATCCA
CAGAATCAGGGGATAACGCAGGAAAGAACATGTGAGCAAAAGGCCAGCAAAAGGCCAGGAACCGTAAAAA
GGCCGCGTTGCTGGCGTTTTTCCATAGGCTCCGCCCCCCTGACGAGCATCACAAAAATCGACGCTCAAGT
CAGAGGTGGCGAAACCCGACAGGACTATAAAGATACCAGGCGTTTCCCCCTGGAAGCTCCCTCGTGCGCT
CTCCTGTTCCGACCCTGCCGCTTACCGGATACCTGTCCGCCTTTCTCCCTTCGGGAAGCGTGGCGCTTTC
TCATAGCTCACGCTGTAGGTATCTCAGTTCGGTGTAGGTCGTTCGCTCCAAGCTGGGCTGTGTGCACGAA
CCCCCCGTTCAGCCCGACCGCTGCGCCTTATCCGGTAACTATCGTCTTGAGTCCAACCCGGTAAGACACG
ACTTATCGCCACTGGCAGCAGCCACTGGTAACAGGATTAGCAGAGCGAGGTATGTAGGCGGTGCTACAGA
GTTCTTGAAGTGGTGGCCTAACTACGGCTACACTAGAAGAACAGTATTTGGTATCTGCGCTCTGCTGAAG
CCAGTTACCTTCGGAAAAAGAGTTGGTAGCTCTTGATCCGGCAAACAAACCACCGCTGGTAGCGGTTTTT
TTGTTTGCAAGCAGCAGATTACGCGCAGAAAAAAAGGATCTCAAGAAGATCCTTTGATCTTTTCTACGGG
GTCTGACGCTCAGTGGAACGAAAACTCACGTTAAGGGATTTTGGTCATGAGATTATCAAAAAGGATCTTC
ACCTAGATCCTTTTAAATTAAAAATGAAGTTTTAAATCAATCTAAAGTATATATGAGTAAACTTGGTCTG
ACAGTTACCAATGCTTAATCAGTGAGGCACCTATCTCAGCGATCTGTCTATTTCGTTCATCCATAGTTGC
CTGACTCCCCGTCGTGTAGATAACTACGATACGGGAGGGCTTACCATCTGGCCCCAGTGCTGCAATGATA
CCGCGAGACCCACGCTCACCGGCTCCAGATTTATCAGCAATAAACCAGCCAGCCGGAAGGGCCGAGCGCA
GAAGTGGTCCTGCAACTTTATCCGCCTCCATCCAGTCTATTAATTGTTGCCGGGAAGCTAGAGTAAGTAG
TTCGCCAGTTAATAGTTTGCGCAACGTTGTTGCCATTGCTACAGGCATCGTGGTGTCACGCTCGTCGTTT
GGTATGGCTTCATTCAGCTCCGGTTCCCAACGATCAAGGCGAGTTACATGATCCCCCATGTTGTGCAAAA
AAGCGGTTAGCTCCTTCGGTCCTCCGATCGTTGTCAGAAGTAAGTTGGCCGCAGTGTTATCACTCATGGT
TATGGCAGCACTGCATAATTCTCTTACTGTCATGCCATCCGTAAGATGCTTTTCTGTGACTGGTGAGTAC
TCAACCAAGTCATTCTGAGAATAGTGTATGCGGCGACCGAGTTGCTCTTGCCCGGCGTCAATACGGGATA
ATACCGCGCCACATAGCAGAACTTTAAAAGTGCTCATCATTGGAAAACGTTCTTCGGGGCGAAAACTCTC
AAGGATCTTACCGCTGTTGAGATCCAGTTCGATGTAACCCACTCGTGCACCCAACTGATCTTCAGCATCT
TTTACTTTCACCAGCGTTTCTGGGTGAGCAAAAACAGGAAGGCAAAATGCCGCAAAAAAGGGAATAAGGG
CGACACGGAAATGTTGAATACTCATACTCTTCCTTTTTCAATATTATTGAAGCATTTATCAGGGTTATTG
TCTCATGAGCGGATACATATTTGAATGTATTTAGAAAAATAAACAAATAGGGGTTCCGCGCACATTTCCC
CGAAAAGTGCCACCTGACGTCGACGGATCGGGAGATCTCCCGATCCCCTATGGTGCACTCTCAGTACAAT
CTGCTCTGATGCCGCATAGTTAAGCCAGTATCTGCTCCCTGCTTGTGTGTTGGAGGTCGCTGAGTAGTGC
GCGAGCAAAATTTAAGCTACAACAAGGCAAGGCTTGACCGACAATTGCATGAAGAATCTGCTTAGGGTTA
GGCGTTTTGCGCTGCTTCGCGATGTACGGGCCAGATATACGCGTTGACATTGATTATTGACTAGTTATTA
ATAGTAATCAATTACGGGGTCATTAGTTCATAGCCCATATATGGAGTTCCGCGTTACATAACTTACGGTA
AATGGCCCGCCTGGCTGACCGCCCAACGACCCCCGCCCATTGACGTCAATAATGACGTATGTTCCCATAG
TAACGCCAATAGGGACTTTCCATTGACGTCAATGGGTGGAGTATTTACGGTAAACTGCCCACTTGGCAGT
ACATCAAGTGTATCATATGCCAAGTACGCCCCCTATTGACGTCAATGACGGTAAATGGCCCGCCTGGCAT
TATGCCCAGTACATGACCTTATGGGACTTTCCTACTTGGCAGTACATCTACGTATTAGTCATCGCTATTA
CCATGGTGATGCGGTTTTGGCAGTACATCAATGGGCGTGGATAGCGGTTTGACTCACGGGGATTTCCAAG
TCTCCACCCCATTGACGTCAATGGGAGTTTGTTTTGGCACCAAAATCAACGGGACTTTCCAAAATGTCGT
AACAACTCCGCCCCATTGACGCAAATGGGCGGTAGGCGTGTACGGTGGGAGGTCTATATAAGCAGAGCTC
TCTGGCTAACTAGAGAACCCACTGCTTACTGGCTTATCGAAATTAATACGACTCACTATAGGGAGACCCA
AGCTG
