>Addgene plasmid #50912 | pcDNA3.1 Flag YFP hNKCC1 P676C I730C N-terminal deletion C-terminus replaced NBCe C-terminus (NT94) | addgene partial sequence | sequence record 78662 | CMV-F 5'-CGCAAATGGGCGGTAGGCGTG-3'
AGCAGAGCTCTCTGGCTAACTAGAGAACCCACTGCTTACTGGCTTATCGAAATTAATACGACTCACTATA
GGGAGACCCAAGCTGGCTAGCCCGGGCACGGCCGCCACCATGGGAGACTACAAAGACCATGACGGTGATT
ATAAAGATCACGACATCGACTACAAGGATGACGATGACAAGGGTGACCCTACCGTCAGCAAGGGCGAGGA
GCTGTTCACCGGGGTGGTGCCCATCCTGGTCGAGCTGGACGGCGACGTAAACGGCCACAAGTTCAGCGTG
TCCGGCGAGGGCGAGGGCGATGCCACCTACGGCAAGCTGACCCTGAAGTTCATCTGCACCACCGGCAAGC
TGCCCGTGCCCTGGCCCACCCTCGTGACCACCTTCGGCTACGGCCTGATGTGCTTCGCCCGCTACCCCGA
CCACATGAAGCAGCACGACTTCTTCAAGTCCGCCATGCCCGAAGGCTACGTCCAGGAGCGCACCATCTTC
TTCAAGGACGACGGCAACTACAAGACCCGCGCCGAGGTGAAGTTCGAGGGCGACACCCTGGTGAACCGCA
TCGAGCTGAAGGGCATCGACTTCAAGGAGGACGGCAACATCCTAGGGCACAAGCTGGAGTACAACTACAA
CAGCCACAACGTTTATATCATGGCCGACAAGCAGAAGAACGGCATCAAGGTGAACTTCAAGATCCGCCAC
AACATCGAGGACGGCAGCGTGCAGCTCGCCGACCACTACCAGCAGAACACCCCCATCGGCGACGGCCCCG
TGCTGCTGCCCGACAACCACTACCTGAGCTACCAGTCCAAACTGAGCAAAGACCCCAACGAGAAGCGCGA
TCACATGGTCCTGCTGGAGTTCGTGACCGCCGCCGGGATCACTCTCGGCATGGACGAGCTCTACAAGGGT
GACCTGG
