>Addgene plasmid #50912 | pcDNA3.1 Flag YFP hNKCC1 P676C I730C N-terminal deletion C-terminus replaced NBCe C-terminus (NT94) | addgene partial sequence | sequence record 79048 | BGH-rev 5'-TAGAAGGCACAGTCGAGG-3'
GCAGGAGGTGTGGCGCTCCAGGAAGGTAGGGGACCTCTCGCGGTCGGAGGGCTTGGAGTCGGACAGGAAG
GGCTGCTGCTCCATGATGTCCATAGGGATCTTGATGGAGGGCACCTTCTCGGAGTAGGGGCAGTCGGAGT
CGTCGTTGTCGGAGTCCAGGGAGCCTTCCTTATCCTGCTTCTGCTTCTCGTCCTCCTTCTCTTTCTTGTC
CTTCTCGGGGGATCCCCAATTCACATCGGGTTTTTTGTAGGTAACATAAATATAGAGACCAAGGACTATC
ACGTAGGTTAGCAAAGCAGCCCACCAGTTACAGACGAACATTACTATGCAACAAAGAATTGCTCCAAGAA
GTGAGATCCACATATTGTAGTATTTAAATGCCGGTCGCCATCCTGGGCTTTTGGCCAGTGAAGCATGGAA
TACTGAAAAATTGATGAGGGCATAGCTGGCAAGGAAGAAGTTTGAGATAATACATGCAATAACATTCAGT
TCGGCAATTAAGATGAATCCAAGTGCAATTAAGAATGTTAAGATGTAGCCACGTAATGGCTCATTATTTT
TCCCATAACCTTTAGCAAACATCTGGAAAGCGGGGTAGATGTTGTCTTTACATAGGGCCTGAAATATCTT
GGGAGCACTCACTAGGGATGCTAATGCGCTAGAAAGAGTGGCAGAGAATATGCCCGCGGAAATTAGTGGT
GTAAATCCTGACACCATACTCATTACCTGAAAGTTGTTCATTAGGCCGTAGCTACAAGGACTGGATTCAC
AAGATGAAAAATCAAAGTTTAATTTGCAGGCTGCGCTAGTACAGTTTGTTAGCTCTGTTACGATAGTGTC
ATTAACATTACCAGTGGCATCGCGTACGACACAAGAACCTACAGACACGGCAATTCCTACATAAACCAAT
GTAGTAATTAAAATGGCTAGGAGTG
