>Addgene plasmid #50912 | pcDNA3.1 Flag YFP hNKCC1 P676C I730C N-terminal deletion C-terminus replaced NBCe C-terminus (NT94) | addgene partial sequence | sequence record 79783 | T7 (5'-TAATACGACTCACTATAGGG-3')
GCCCGGGCACGGCCGCCACCATGGGAGACTACAAAGACCATGACGGTGATTATAAAGATCACGACATCGA
CTACAAGGATGACGATGACAAGGGTGACCCTACCGTCAGCAAGGGCGAGGAGCTGTTCACCGGGGTGGTG
CCCATCCTGGTCGAGCTGGACGGCGACGTAAACGGCCACAAGTTCAGCGTGTCCGGCGAGGGCGAGGGCG
ATGCCACCTACGGCAAGCTGACCCTGAAGTTCATCTGCACCACCGGCAAGCTGCCCGTGCCCTGGCCCAC
CCTCGTGACCACCTTCGGCTACGGCCTGATGTGCTTCGCCCGCTACCCCGACCACATGAAGCAGCACGAC
TTCTTCAAGTCCGCCATGCCCGAAGGCTACGTCCAGGAGCGCACCATCTTCTTCAAGGACGACGGCAACT
ACAAGACCCGCGCCGAGGTGAAGTTCGAGGGCGACACCCTGGTGAACCGCATCGAGCTGAAGGGCATCGA
CTTCAAGGAGGACGGCAACATCCTAGGGCACAAGCTGGAGTACAACTACAACAGCCACAACGTTTATATC
ATGGCCGACAAGCAGAAGAACGGCATCAAGGTGAACTTCAAGATCCGCCACAACATCGAGGACGGCAGCG
TGCAGCTCGCCGACCACTACCAGCAGAACACCCCCATCGGCGACGGCCCCGTGCTGCTGCCCGACAACCA
CTACCTGAGCTACCAGTCCAAACTGAGCAAAGACCCCAACGAGAAGCGCGATCACATGGTCCTGCTGGAG
TTCGTGACCGCCGCCGGGATCACTCTCGGCATGGACGAGCTCTACAAGGGTGACCTGGAGCCGAGGCCCA
CGGCTCCTAGCTCCGGCGCGCGCGCCAGGATCGACCACTACCGGCACACAGCCGCGCAGCTCGGCGAGAA
GCTGCTCCGGCCTAGCCTGGCCGAGCTGCATGACGAGCTGGAAAAGGAACCTTTTGAGGATGGCTTTGCA
AATGGGGAA
