>Addgene plasmid #50912 | pcDNA3.1 Flag YFP hNKCC1 P676C I730C N-terminal deletion C-terminus replaced NBCe C-terminus (NT94) | addgene partial sequence | sequence record 79815 | EGFP-C 5'-CATGGTCCTGCTGGAGTTCGTG-3'
GAGCTCTACAAGGGTGACCTGGAGCCGAGGCCCACGGCTCCTAGCTCCGGCGCGCGCGCCAGGATCGACC
ACTACCGGCACACAGCCGCGCAGCTCGGCGAGAAGCTGCTCCGGCCTAGCCTGGCCGAGCTGCATGACGA
GCTGGAAAAGGAACCTTTTGAGGATGGCTTTGCAAATGGGGAAGAAAGCACTCCAACACGTGATGCTGTG
GTCACGTACACGGCCGAAAGTAAAGGAGTCGTGAAGTTTGGCTGGATCAAGGGTGTACTAGTACGTTGTA
TGTTAAACATTTGGGGTGTGATGCTTTTCATTCGTCTCTCATGGATTGTGGGACAAGCTGGAATTGGTCT
ATCAGTCCTTGTAATAATGATGGCTACTGTTGTGACAACTATCACAGGATTGTCCACTAGCGCCATCGCA
ACTAATGGATTTGTAAGGGGAGGCGGCGCATATTATTTAATATCTAGAAGTCTAGGGCCTGAATTTGGTG
GTGCCATTGGTCTAATCTTCGCCTTTGCCAACGCTGTTGCTGTTGCTATGTATGTGGTTGGATTTGCAGA
AACCGTGGTGGAGTTGCTGAAAGAACATTCCATTCTTATGATAGATGAAATCAATGACATCCGGATTATT
GGAGCCATTACAGTCGTGATTCTTTTAGGTATCTCAGTAGCCGGTATGGAGTGGGAAGCAAAAGCTCAGA
TTGTTCTTTTGGTGATCCTACTTCTTGCTATTGGTGATTTCGTCATAGGAACATTTATCCCACTCGAGAG
CAAGAAGCCAAAAGGGTTTTTTGGCTATAAATCTGAAATCTTTAATGAGAACTTTGGCCCCGATTTTCGA
GAAGAAGAAACTTTCTTTTCTGTATTTGCCATCTTTTTT
